Addgene plasmid #42793: TAL3330
Depositing lab: Keith Joung. Depositing organization: Massachusetts General Hospital. Publication: Targeted gene disruption in somatic zebrafish cells using engineered TALENs. Sander JD, Cade L, Khayter C, Reyon D, Peterson RT, Joung JK, Yeh JR. Nat Biotechnol. 2011 Aug 5;29(8):697-8. doi: 10.1038/nbt.1934. PubMed 21822241.
Backbone
  Vector backbone: JDS78
  Backbone manufacturer: Addgene plasmid #32290
  Backbone size w/o insert (bp): 6447
  Vector type: Mammalian Expression ; T7
Growth in bacteria
  Bacterial resistance: Ampicillin, 100 μg/mL
  Growth temperature: 37°C
  Growth strain: XL1 Blue
  Copy number: High Copy
Gene/Insert
  Gene/Insert name: ZebrafishCommunity-oxtr-left (alt name: oxtr)
  Species: D. rerio (zebrafish)
  Insert size (bp): 1640
  Entrez Gene: LOC100001530
  Promoter: CMV
  Tag / fusion protein: 3X Flag (N terminal on backbone); WT FOKI (C terminal on backbone)
  Cloning method: Restriction Enzyme; 5′ cloning site N/A (destroyed during cloning); 3′ cloning site N/A (destroyed during cloning)
  Sequencing primers: 5′ CMV-F; 3′ BGH-rev
Terms and licenses: Academic/Nonprofit Terms; Industry Terms: Not Available to Industry
Depositor comments: Target binding site: TTCAAGGATCAAGACTTT It is strongly recommended that users perform a diagnostic digest to verify this plasmid prior to use. For example, a double digest of the plasmid with BamHI and KpnI should result in two bands at 2.3kb and 5.8kb.
How to cite: TAL3330 was a gift from Keith Joung (Addgene plasmid # 42793 ; http://n2t.net/addgene:42793 ; RRID:Addgene_42793)
