[The description below was written by a language model from this plasmid's Addgene catalogue record.]
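Description:
TAL3330 is a TALEN expression plasmid built on the JDS78 backbone (about 6.4 kb without insert), a mammalian expression vector that also carries a T7 promoter. It encodes the "left" half of a TALEN pair designed against the zebrafish (Danio rerio) oxtr gene, as part of a community-oriented set of zebrafish-targeting nucleases. The roughly 1.6 kb insert is the engineered TAL effector repeat array that determines DNA-binding specificity. It was introduced by restriction cloning in a way that destroyed both flanking cloning sites. The plasmid is maintained in E. coli as a high-copy construct under ampicillin selection. The record does not list the origin of replication or other backbone features, and no feature table is provided.

The backbone supplies the remainder of the nuclease framework: an N-terminal 3X FLAG tag for detection and a C-terminal wild-type FokI cleavage domain, so the repeat array is expressed in frame as a FLAG-TALE-FokI fusion. Transcription in mammalian cells is driven by the CMV promoter, and the sequencing primer on the 3′ side implies a BGH polyadenylation region downstream. The T7 designation indicates that the coding sequence can also be transcribed in vitro, which typically serves to produce mRNA for embryo injection. Because FokI cuts only as a dimer, this left monomer must be paired with a matching right-hand TALEN that binds the opposite strand nearby. The resulting double-strand break is repaired by error-prone end joining, yielding indel mutations that disrupt oxtr. The depositor advises confirming the plasmid's structure by diagnostic restriction digest before use.
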