>Addgene plasmid #42793 | TAL3330 | depositor partial sequence | sequence record 57913 | TAL3330 sequence 2430 bps
TCTAGAGCTAGCACCATGGACTACAAAGACCATGACGGTGATTATAAAGATCATGACATCGATTACAAGG
ATGACGATGACAAGATGGCCCCCAAGAAGAAGAGGAAGGTGGGCATTCACCGCGGGGTACCTATGGTGGA
CTTGAGGACACTCGGTTATTCGCAACAGCAACAGGAGAAAATCAAGCCTAAGGTCAGGAGCACCGTCGCG
CAACACCACGAGGCGCTTGTGGGGCATGGCTTCACTCATGCGCATATTGTCGCGCTTTCACAGCACCCTG
CGGCGCTTGGGACGGTGGCTGTCAAATACCAAGATATGATTGCGGCCCTGCCCGAAGCCACGCACGAGGC
AATTGTAGGGGTCGGTAAACAGTGGTCGGGAGCGCGAGCACTTGAGGCGCTGCTGACTGTGGCGGGTGAG
CTTAGGGGGCCTCCGCTCCAGCTCGACACCGGGCAGCTGCTGAAGATCGCGAAGAGAGGGGGAGTAACAG
CGGTAGAGGCAGTGCACGCCTGGCGCAATGCGCTCACCGGGGCCCCCTTGAACCTGACCCCAGACCAGGT
AGTCGCAATCGCGTCAAACGGAGGGGGAAAGCAAGCCCTGGAAACCGTGCAAAGGTTGTTGCCGGTCCTT
TGTCAAGACCACGGCCTTACACCGGAGCAAGTCGTGGCCATTGCATCCCACGACGGTGGCAAACAGGCTC
TTGAGACGGTTCAGAGACTTCTCCCAGTTCTCTGTCAAGCCCACGGGCTGACTCCCGATCAAGTTGTAGC
GATTGCGTCGAACATTGGAGGGAAACAAGCATTGGAGACTGTCCAACGGCTCCTTCCCGTGTTGTGTCAA
GCCCACGGTTTGACGCCTGCACAAGTGGTCGCCATCGCCTCCAATATTGGCGGTAAGCAGGCGCTGGAAA
CAGTACAGCGCCTGCTGCCTGTACTGTGCCAGGATCATGGACTGACCCCAGACCAGGTAGTCGCAATCGC
GAACAATAATGGGGGAAAGCAAGCCCTGGAAACCGTGCAAAGGTTGTTGCCGGTCCTTTGTCAAGACCAC
GGCCTTACACCGGAGCAAGTCGTGGCCATTGCAAATAATAACGGTGGCAAACAGGCTCTTGAGACGGTTC
AGAGACTTCTCCCAGTTCTCTGTCAAGCCCACGGGCTGACTCCCGATCAAGTTGTAGCGATTGCGTCGAA
CATTGGAGGGAAACAAGCATTGGAGACTGTCCAACGGCTCCTTCCCGTGTTGTGTCAAGCCCACGGTTTG
ACGCCTGCACAAGTGGTCGCCATCGCCTCGAATGGCGGCGGTAAGCAGGCGCTGGAAACAGTACAGCGCC
TGCTGCCTGTACTGTGCCAGGATCATGGACTGACCCCAGACCAGGTAGTCGCAATCGCGTCACATGACGG
GGGAAAGCAAGCCCTGGAAACCGTGCAAAGGTTGTTGCCGGTCCTTTGTCAAGACCACGGCCTTACACCG
GAGCAAGTCGTGGCCATTGCAAGCAACATCGGTGGCAAACAGGCTCTTGAGACGGTTCAGAGACTTCTCC
CAGTTCTCTGTCAAGCCCACGGGCTGACTCCCGATCAAGTTGTAGCGATTGCGTCGAACATTGGAGGGAA
ACAAGCATTGGAGACTGTCCAACGGCTCCTTCCCGTGTTGTGTCAAGCCCACGGTTTGACGCCTGCACAA
GTGGTCGCCATCGCCAACAACAACGGCGGTAAGCAGGCGCTGGAAACAGTACAGCGCCTGCTGCCTGTAC
TGTGCCAGGATCATGGACTGACCCCAGACCAGGTAGTCGCAATCGCGTCGAACATTGGGGGAAAGCAAGC
CCTGGAAACCGTGCAAAGGTTGTTGCCGGTCCTTTGTCAAGACCACGGCCTTACACCGGAGCAAGTCGTG
GCCATTGCATCCCACGACGGTGGCAAACAGGCTCTTGAGACGGTTCAGAGACTTCTCCCAGTTCTCTGTC
AAGCCCACGGGCTGACTCCCGATCAAGTTGTAGCGATTGCGTCCAACGGTGGAGGGAAACAAGCATTGGA
GACTGTCCAACGGCTCCTTCCCGTGTTGTGTCAAGCCCACGGTTTGACGCCTGCACAAGTGGTCGCCATC
GCCTCGAATGGCGGCGGTAAGCAGGCGCTGGAAACAGTACAGCGCCTGCTGCCTGTACTGTGCCAGGATC
ATGGACTGACACCCGAACAGGTGGTCGCCATTGCTTCTAATGGGGGAGGACGGCCAGCCTTGGAGTCCAT
CGTAGCCCAATTGTCCAGGCCCGATCCCGCGTTGGCTGCGTTAACGAATGACCATCTGGTGGCGTTGGCA
TGTCTTGGTGGACGACCCGCGCTCGATGCAGTCAAAAAGGGTCTGCCTCATGCTCCCGCATTGATCAAAA
GAACCAACCGGCGGATTCCCGAGAGAACTTCCCATCGAGTCGCGGGATCC
