>Addgene plasmid #42793 | TAL3330 | addgene partial sequence | sequence record 61092 | JDS-TALEN-F 5'-TAGGGGTCGGTAAACAGTGG-3'
GTGGCGGGTGAGCTTAGGGGGCCTCCGCTCCAGCTCGACACCGGGCAGCTGCTGAAGATCGCGAAGAGAG
GGGGAGTAACAGCGGTAGAGGCAGTGCACGCCTGGCGCAATGCGCTCACCGGGGCCCCCTTGAACCTGAC
CCCAGACCAGGTAGTCGCAATCGCGTCAAACGGAGGGGGAAAGCAAGCCCTGGAAACCGTGCAAAGGTTG
TTGCCGGTCCTTTGTCAAGACCACGGCCTTACACCGGAGCAAGTCGTGGCCATTGCATCCCACGACGGTG
GCAAACAGGCTCTTGAGACGGTTCAGAGACTTCTCCCAGTTCTCTGTCAAGCCCACGGGCTGACTCCCGA
TCAAGTTGTAGCGATTGCGTCGAACATTGGAGGGAAACAAGCATTGGAGACTGTCCAACGGCTCCTTCCC
GTGTTGTGTCAAGCCCACGGTTTGACGCCTGCACAAGTGGTCGCCATCGCCTCCAATATTGGCGGTAAGC
AGGCGCTGGAAACAGTACAGCGCCTGCTGCCTGTACTGTGCCAGGATCATGGACTGACCCCAGACCAGGT
AGTCGCAATCGCGAACAATAATGGGGGAAAGCAAGCCCTGGAAACCGTGCAAAGGTTGTTGCCGGTCCTT
TGTCAAGACCACGGCCTTACACCGGAGCAAGTCGTGGCCATTGCAAATAATAACGGTGGCAAACAGGCTC
TTGAGACGGTTCAGAGACTTCTCCCAGTTCTCTGTCAAGCCCACGGGCTGACTCCCGATCAAGTTGTAGC
GATTGCGTCGAACATTGGAGGGAAACAAGCATTGGAGACTGTCCAACGGCTCCTTCCCGTGTTGTGTCAA
GCCCACGGTTTGACGCCTGCACAAGTGGTCGCCATCGCCTC
